>Addgene plasmid #9063 | pBABE-zeo small T 110 | addgene partial sequence | sequence record 17583 | 9063 with pBABE-5
CGCGGACGCCCCATGGATAAGTTTTAACAGAGAGGAATCTTTGCAGCTAATGGACCTTCTAGGTCTTGAA
AGGAGTGCCTGGGGGAATATTCCTCTGATGAGAAAGGCATATTTAAAAAAATGCAAGGAGTTTCATCCTG
ATAAAGGAGGAGATGAAGAAAAAATGAAGAAAATGAATACTCTGTACAAGAAAATGGAAGATGGAGTAAA
ATATGCTCATCAACCTGACTTTGGAGGCTTCTGGGATGCAACTGAGGTATTTGCTTCTTCCTTAAATCCT
GGTGTTGATGCAATGTACTGCAAACAATGGCCTGAGTGTGCAAAGAAAATGTCTGCTAACTAAGAATTCG
CCAGCACAGTGGTCGACCCTGTGGAATGTGTGTCAGTTAGGGTGTGGAAAGTCCCCAGGCTCCCCAGCAG
GCAGAAGTATGCAAAGCATGCATCTCAATTAGTCAGCAACCAGGTGTGGAAAGTCCCCAGGCTCCCCAGC
AGGCAGAAGTATGCAAAGCATGCATCTCAATTAGTCAGCAACCATAGTCCCGCCCCTAACTCCGCCCATC
CCGCCCCTAACTCCGCCCAGTTCCGCCCATTCTCCGCCCCATGGCTGACTAATTTTTTTTATTTATGCAG
AGGCCGAGGCCGCCTCGGCCTCTGAGCTATTCCAGAAGTAGTGAGGAGGCTTTTTTGGAGGCCTAGGCTT
TTGCAAAAAGCTTACCATGGCCAAGTTGACCAGTGCCGTTCCGGTGCTCACCGCGCGCGACGTCGCCGGA
GCGGTCGAGTTCTGGACCGACCGGCTCGGGTTCTCCCGGGACTTCGTGGAGGACGACTTCGCCGGTGTGG
TCCGGGACGACGTGACCCTGTTCATCAGCGCGGTCCAGGACCAGGTGGTGCCGGACAACACCCTGGCCTG
GGTGTGGGTGCGCGGCCTGGACGA
