[The description below was written by a language model from this plasmid's Addgene catalogue record.]
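Description:
pBABE-zeo small T 110 is a retroviral mammalian expression plasmid built on the pBABE-zeo backbone (about 4.8 kb without insert). It is maintained in E. coli as a high-copy plasmid under ampicillin selection, and it carries a zeocin resistance marker for selecting stably transduced mammalian cells. No feature table accompanies the record, so the individual regulatory elements are not listed. pBABE-series vectors are generally Moloney murine leukemia virus-derived designs in which the long terminal repeats and a packaging signal flank the cargo. The 5′ LTR typically drives the inserted gene, and a separate internal promoter drives the drug marker. Supplying the viral structural proteins in trans from a packaging cell line produces replication-defective particles that integrate the cassette into target cell genomes.

The insert is a roughly 330 bp fragment of the simian virus 40 small t antigen gene, cloned between BamHI and EcoRI sites that both remain intact. It is a truncation mutant encoding only the N-terminal 110 amino acids of the protein. From general knowledge, this portion retains the J domain region shared with large T antigen. It lacks much of the C-terminal, small t-specific region that has been implicated in binding protein phosphatase 2A. The record itself does not describe the functional consequences of the truncation.

The associated publication concerns defining which elements of the SV40 early region are required to transform human cells. The construct therefore most plausibly serves as a deletion mutant for stable retroviral delivery, allowing comparison with full-length small t antigen in transformation assays that map which parts of the protein are needed.
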