Addgene plasmid #9063: pBABE-zeo small T 110
Depositing lab: Bob Weinberg. Depositing organization: Whitehead Institute for Biomedical Research. Publication: Enumeration of the simian virus 40 early region elements necessary for human cell transformation. Hahn WC, Dessain SK, Brooks MW, King JE, Elenbaas B, Sabatini DM, DeCaprio JA, Weinberg RA. Mol Cell Biol 2002 Apr;22(7):2111-23. 10.1128/MCB.22.7.2111-2123.2002 PubMed 11884599.
Backbone
  Vector backbone: pBABE-zeo
  Backbone size w/o insert (bp): 4800
  Vector type: Mammalian Expression, Retroviral
  Selectable markers: Zeocin
Growth in bacteria
  Bacterial resistance: Ampicillin, 100 μg/mL
  Growth temperature: 37°C
  Growth strain: DH5alpha
  Copy number: High Copy
Gene/Insert
  Gene/Insert name: SV40 small T Antigen 110 (alt name: SV40 small T Antigen)
  Species: simian virus
  Insert size (bp): 330
  Mutation: Contains only the N-termial 110 amino acids
  Entrez Gene: SV40gp7 (a.k.a. SV40gp7)
  Cloning method: Restriction Enzyme; 5′ cloning site BamHI (not destroyed); 3′ cloning site EcoRI (not destroyed)
  Sequencing primers: 5′ pBABE 5'; 3′ pBABE 3'
Terms and licenses: Academic/Nonprofit Terms; Industry Terms: Not Available to Industry
How to cite: pBABE-zeo small T 110 was a gift from Bob Weinberg (Addgene plasmid # 9063 ; http://n2t.net/addgene:9063 ; RRID:Addgene_9063)
